>Addgene plasmid #85712 | pEJS436-pCSDest2-AcrIIC2Nme | addgene full sequence | sequence record 170101 | Addgene NGS Result
ATATGGTGGATCTGGACCCCAGCCAATTCAATATGGCGGACTTGGCACCATGCCAATTCAATATGGCGGA
CCTGGCACTGTGCCAACTGGGGAGGGGTCTACTTGGCACGGTGCCAAGTTTGAGGAGGGGTCTTGGCCCT
GTGCCAAGTCCGCCATATTGAATTGGCATGGTGCCAATAATGGCGGCCATATTGGCTATATGCCAGGATC
AATATATAGGCAATATCCAATATGGCCCTATGCCAATATGGCTATTGGCCAGGTTCAATACTATGTATTG
GCCCTATGCCATATAGTATTCCATATATGGGTTTTCCTATTGACGTAGATAGCCCCTCCCAATGGGCGGT
CCCATATACCATATATGGGGCTTCCTAATACCGCCCATAGCCACTCCCCCATTGACGTCAATGGTCTCTA
TATATGGTCTTTCCTATTGACGTCATATGGGCGGTCCTATTGACGTATATGGCGCCTCCCCCATTGACGT
CAATTACGGTAAATGGCCCGCCTGGCTCAATGCCCATTGACGTCAATAGGACCACCCACCATTGACGTCA
ATGGGATGGCTCATTGCCCATTCATATCCGTTCTCACGCCCCCTATTGACGTCAATGACGGTAAATGGCC
CACTTGGCAGTACATCAATATCTATTAATAGTAACTTGGCAAGTACATTACTATTGGAAGTACGCCAGGG
TACATTGGCAGTACTCCCATTGACGTCAATGGCGGTAAATGGCCCGCGATGGCTGCCAAGTACATCCCCA
TTGACGTCAATGGGGAGGGGCAATGACGCAAATGGGCGTTCCATTGACGTAAATGGGCGGTAGGCGTGCC
TAATGGGAGGTCTATATAAGCAATGCTCGTTTAGGGAACCGCCATTCTGCCTGGGGACGTCGGAGCAAGC
TTGATTTAGGTGACACTATAGAATACAAGCTACTTGTTCTTTTTGCAGGATCCCATCGATTCGAAGCCGC
CACCATGAGCAAAAACAATATTTTCAACAAGTATCCAACAATTATTCACGGCGAAGCGCGGGGGGAGAAT
GACGAATTTGTGGTGCATACGCGCTACCCGCGATTCTTGGCGCGGAAATCTTTTGACGACAATTTCACGG
GCGAAATGCCTGCAAAACCTGTTAACGGGGAATTGGGACAAATCGGCGAACCGCGCCGCCTTGCTTATGA
TTCACGGCTTGGTTTGTGGCTTTCTGACTTCATCATGTTGGACAACAACAAGCCGAAAAACATGGAGGAT
TGGCTTGGGCAATTAAAAGCCGCCTGCGATCGAATCGCGGCGGATGATTTGATGCTGAATGAAGATGCGG
CGGATTTGGAGGGCTGGGATGATTGACTCGAGCCTCTAGAACTATAGTGAGTCGTATTACGTAGATCCAG
ACATGATAAGATACATTGATGAGTTTGGACAAACCACAACTAGAATGCAGTGAAAAAAATGCTTTATTTG
TGAAATTTGTGATGCTATTGCTTTATTTGTAACCATTATAAGCTGCAATAAACAAGTTAACAACAACAAT
TGCATTCATTTTATGTTTCAGGTTCAGGGGGAGGTGTGGGAGGTTTTTTAATTCGCGGCCGCGGCGCCAA
TGCATTGGGCCCGGTACCCAGCTTTTGTTCCCTTTAGTGAGGGTTAATTGCGCGCTTGGCGTAATCATGG
TCATAGCTGTTTCCTGTGTGAAATTGTTATCCGCTCACAATTCCACACAACATACGAGCCGGGAGCATAA
AGTGTAAAGCCTGGGGTGCCTAATGAGTGAGCTAACTCACATTAATTGCGTTGCGCTCACTGCCCGCTTT
CCAGTCGGGAAACCTGTCGTGCCAGCTGCATTAATGAATCGGCCAACGCGCGGGGAGAGGCGGTTTGCGT
ATTGGGCGCTCTTCCGCTTCCTCGCTCACTGACTCGCTGCGCTCGGTCGTTCGGCTGCGGCGAGCGGTAT
CAGCTCACTCAAAGGCGGTAATACGGTTATCCACAGAATCAGGGGATAACGCAGGAAAGAACATGTGAGC
AAAAGGCCAGCAAAAGGCCAGGAACCGTAAAAAGGCCGCGTTGCTGGCGTTTTTCCATAGGCTCCGCCCC
CCTGACGAGCATCACAAAAATCGACGCTCAAGTCAGAGGTGGCGAAACCCGACAGGACTATAAAGATACC
AGGCGTTTCCCCCTGGAAGCTCCCTCGTGCGCTCTCCTGTTCCGACCCTGCCGCTTACCGGATACCTGTC
CGCCTTTCTCCCTTCGGGAAGCGTGGCGCTTTCTCATAGCTCACGCTGTAGGTATCTCAGTTCGGTGTAG
GTCGTTCGCTCCAAGCTGGGCTGTGTGCACGAACCCCCCGTTCAGCCCGACCGCTGCGCCTTATCCGGTA
ACTATCGTCTTGAGTCCAACCCGGTAAGACACGACTTATCGCCACTGGCAGCAGCCACTGGTAACAGGAT
TAGCAGAGCGAGGTATGTAGGCGGTGCTACAGAGTTCTTGAAGTGGTGGCCTAACTACGGCTACACTAGA
AGAACAGTATTTGGTATCTGCGCTCTGCTGAAGCCAGTTACCTTCGGAAAAAGAGTTGGTAGCTCTTGAT
CCGGCAAACAAACCACCGCTGGTAGCGGTGGTTTTTTTGTTTGCAAGCAGCAGATTACGCGCAGAAAAAA
AGGATCTCAAGAAGATCCTTTGATCTTTTCTACGGGGTCTGACGCTCAGTGGAACGAAAACTCACGTTAA
GGGATTTTGGTCATGAGATTATCAAAAAGGATCTTCACCTAGATCCTTTTAAATTAAAAATGAAGTTTTA
AATCAATCTAAAGTATATATGAGTAAACTTGGTCTGACAGTTACCAATGCTTAATCAGTGAGGCACCTAT
CTCAGCGATCTGTCTATTTCGTTCATCCATAGTTGCCTGACTCCCCGTCGTGTAGATAACTACGATACGG
GAGGGCTTACCATCTGGCCCCAGTGCTGCAATGATACCGCGAGACCCACGCTCACCGGCTCCAGATTTAT
CAGCAATAAACCAGCCAGCCGGAAGGGCCGAGCGCAGAAGTGGTCCTGCAACTTTATCCGCCTCCATCCA
GTCTATTAATTGTTGCCGGGAAGCTAGAGTAAGTAGTTCGCCAGTTAATAGTTTGCGCAACGTTGTTGCC
ATTGCTACAGGCATCGTGGTGTCACGCTCGTCGTTTGGTATGGCTTCATTCAGCTCCGGTTCCCAACGAT
CAAGGCGAGTTACATGATCCCCCATGTTGTGCAAAAAAGCGGTTAGCTCCTTCGGTCCTCCGATCGTTGT
CAGAAGTAAGTTGGCCGCAGTGTTATCACTCATGGTTATGGCAGCACTGCATAATTCTCTTACTGTCATG
CCATCCGTAAGATGCTTTTCTGTGACTGGTGAGTACTCAACCAAGTCATTCTGAGAATAGTGTATGCGGC
GACCGAGTTGCTCTTGCCCGGCGTCAATACGGGATAATACCGCGCCACATAGCAGAACTTTAAAAGTGCT
CATCATTGGAAAACGTTCTTCGGGGCGAAAACTCTCAAGGATCTTACCGCTGTTGAGATCCAGTTCGATG
TAACCCACTCGTGCACCCAACTGATCTTCAGCATCTTTTACTTTCACCAGCGTTTCTGGGTGAGCAAAAA
CAGGAAGGCAAAATGCCGCAAAAAAGGGAATAAGGGCGACACGGAAATGTTGAATACTCATACTCTTCCT
TTTTCAATATTATTGAAGCATTTATCAGGGTTATTGTCTCATGAGCGGATACATATTTGAATGTATTTAG
AAAAATAAACAAATAGGGGTTCCGCGCACATTTCCCCGAAAAGTGCCACCTAAATTGTAAGCGTTAATAT
TTTGTTAAAATTCGCGTTAAATTTTTGTTAAATCAGCTCATTTTTTAACCAATAGGCCGAAATCGGCAAA
ATCCCTTATAAATCAAAAGAATAGACCGAGATAGGGT
[37 nt withheld, positions 3958-3994]
AAAGAACGTGGACTCCAACGTCAAAGG
[49 nt withheld, positions 4022-4070]
T
[91 nt withheld, positions 4072-4162]
G
[124 nt withheld, positions 4164-4287]
CCCATTCGCCATTCAGGCTGCGCAACTGTTGGGAAGGGCGATCGGTGCGGGCCTCTTCGCTATTACGCCA
GTCGACCGCCAATTCAATATGGCGTATATGGACTCATGCCAATTCAATATGGTGGATCTGGACCTGTGCC
AATTCAATATGGCGTATATGGACTCGTGCCAATTCA
Features (pLannotate 1.2.2; 14 found; start..end, strand, type, name):
    914..932     +  promoter       SP6 promoter: promoter for bacteriophage SP6 RNA polymerase
   1372..1389    -  promoter       T7 promoter (fragment): promoter for bacteriophage T7 RNA polymerase
   1394..1528    -  polyA_signal   SV40 poly(A) signal: SV40 polyadenylation signal
   1641..1659    -  promoter       T3 promoter: promoter for bacteriophage T3 RNA polymerase
   1704..1720    -  protein_bind   lac operator: The lac repressor binds to the lac operator to inhibit transcription in E. coli. This inhibition can be relieved by adding lactose or isopropyl-β-D-thiogalactopyranoside (IPTG). lac repressor encoded by lacI
   1728..1758    -  promoter       lac promoter: promoter for the E. coli lac operon
   1773..1794    -  protein_bind   CAP binding site: CAP binding activates transcription in the presence of cAMP. E. coli catabolite activator protein
   1807..1899    -  CDS            lacI (fragment): lac repressor; lacI; The lac repressor binds to the lac operator to inhibit transcription in E. coli. This inhibition can be relieved by adding lactose or isopropyl-β-D-thiogalactopyranoside (IPTG).
   2082..2670    -  rep_origin     ori: high-copy-number ColE1/pMB1/pBR322/pUC origin of replication
   2841..3701    -  CDS            AmpR: β-lactamase; bla; confers resistance to ampicillin, carbenicillin, and related antibiotics
   3702..3806    -  promoter       AmpR promoter: bla
   3859..4287    -  rep_origin     f1 ori (sequence partly withheld): f1 bacteriophage origin of replication; arrow indicates direction of (+) strand synthesis
   4292..4358    -  CDS            lacZα (fragment): LacZα fragment of β-galactosidase; lacZ fragment
   4365..879     +  promoter       CMV IE94 promoter (across the origin): enhancer/promoter region of simian cytomegalovirus major immediate early transcription unit IE94
