[The description below was written by a language model from this plasmid's Addgene catalogue record and pLannotate feature annotations shown in this document.]
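Description:
pEJS436-pCSDest2-AcrIIC2Nme is a small mammalian expression plasmid (about 4.5 kb) built on the pCSDest2 backbone, a CS2-type vector, and designed to produce the Type II-C anti-CRISPR protein AcrIIC2Nme from Neisseria meningitidis in mammalian cells. It is propagated in E. coli through a high-copy ColE1/pUC-type origin and selected with ampicillin via the β-lactamase gene and its native promoter. An f1 phage origin is also present, along with remnants of a lac cloning region (lac promoter and operator, CAP site, and fragments of lacI and lacZα) that are backbone carry-over and not functional parts of the payload.

The 369 bp anti-CRISPR coding sequence was inserted by Gibson assembly downstream of a CMV promoter, which the feature annotation identifies as the simian cytomegalovirus IE94 immediate-early enhancer/promoter spanning the numbering origin. The insert itself was not recognised by the automated annotation, but its expected position is the unannotated interval between the SP6 promoter, which lies just after the CMV element, and the SV40 polyadenylation signal that terminates the transcript. The SP6 promoter sits in the sense orientation and could in principle support in vitro transcription of the insert, while a T7 promoter fragment and a T3 promoter flank the downstream side in the opposite orientation. No epitope tag, reporter or mammalian selection marker is recorded.

AcrIIC2Nme is one of the naturally occurring inhibitors of Type II-C Cas9. This plasmid is suited to co-transfection with Cas9 and guide RNA constructs to test or exploit the protein as an off-switch for genome editing in mammalian cells.
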