Addgene plasmid #85712: pEJS436-pCSDest2-AcrIIC2Nme
Purpose: Mammalian expression of Type II-C anti-CRISPR protein AcrIIC2Nme from Neisseria meningitidis
Depositing lab: Erik Sontheimer. Depositing organization: University of Massachusetts, Worcester. Publication: Naturally Occurring Off-Switches for CRISPR-Cas9. Pawluk A, Amrani N, Zhang Y, Garcia B, Hidalgo-Reyes Y, Lee J, Edraki A, Shah M, Sontheimer EJ, Maxwell KL, Davidson AR. Cell. 2016 Dec 15;167(7):1829-1838.e9. doi: 10.1016/j.cell.2016.11.017. Epub 2016 Dec 8. PubMed 27984730.
Backbone
  Vector backbone: pCSDest2
  Backbone size w/o insert (bp): 4097
  Total vector size (bp): 4466
  Vector type: Mammalian Expression, CRISPR
Growth in bacteria
  Bacterial resistance: Ampicillin, 100 μg/mL
  Growth temperature: 37°C
  Growth strain: DH5alpha
  Copy number: Unknown
Gene/Insert
  Gene/Insert name: Type II-C anti-CRISPR AcrIIC2Nme
  Species: Neisseria meningitidis
  Insert size (bp): 369
  GenBank ID: WP_042743678.1
  Promoter: CMV
  Cloning method: Gibson Cloning
  Sequencing primers: 5′ CGC AAA TGG GCG GTA GGC GTG; 3′ CAG GAA ACA GCT ATG AC
Terms and licenses: Academic/Nonprofit Terms; Industry Terms: Not Available to Industry
How to cite: pEJS436-pCSDest2-AcrIIC2Nme was a gift from Erik Sontheimer (Addgene plasmid # 85712 ; http://n2t.net/addgene:85712 ; RRID:Addgene_85712)
